>Addgene plasmid #76285 | RP2 gRNA (BRDN0001145706) | addgene full sequence | sequence record 185546 | Addgene Assembled Sequence
CCCGGGTGCAAAGATGGATAAAGTTTTAAACAGAGAGGAATCTTTGCAGCTAATGGACCTTCTAGGTCTT
GAAAGGAGTGGGAATTGGCTCCGGTGCCCGTCAGTGGGCAGAGCGCACATCGCCCACAGTCCCCGAGAAG
TTGGGGGGAGGGGTCGGCAATTGATCCGGTGCCTAGAGAAGGTGGCGCGGGGTAAACTGGGAAAGTGATG
TCGTGTACTGGCTCCGCCTTTTTCCCGAGGGTGGGGGAGAACCGTATATAAGTGCAGTAGTCGCCGTGAA
CGTTCTTTTTCGCAACGGGTTTGCCGCCAGAACACAGGTAAGTGCCGTGTGTGGTTCCCGCGGGCCTGGC
CTCTTTACGGGTTATGGCCCTTGCGTGCCTTGAATTACTTCCACCTGGCTGCAGTACGTGATTCTTGATC
CCGAGCTTCGGGTTGGAAGTGGGTGGGAGAGTTCGAGGCCTTGCGCTTAAGGAGCCCCTTCGCCTCGTGC
TTGAGTTGAGGCCTGGCCTGGGCGCTGGGGCCGCCGCGTGCGAATCTGGTGGCACCTTCGCGCCTGTCTC
GCTGCTTTCGATAAGTCTCTAGCCATTTAAAATTTTTGATGACCTGCTGCGACGCTTTTTTTCTGGCAAG
ATAGTCTTGTAAATGCGGGCCAAGATCTGCACACTGGTATTTCGGTTTTTGGGGCCGCGGGCGGCGACGG
GGCCCGTGCGTCCCAGCGCACATGTTCGGCGAGGCGGGGCCTGCGAGCGCGGCCACCGAGAATCGGACGG
GGGTAGTCTCAAGCTGGCCGGCCTGCTCTGGTGCCTGGCCTCGCGCCGCCGTGTATCGCCCCGCCCTGGG
CGGCAAGGCTGGCCCGGTCGGCACCAGTTGCGTGAGCGGAAAGATGGCCGCTTCCCGGCCCTGCTGCAGG
GAGCTCAAAATGGAGGACGCGGCGCTCGGGAGAGCGGGCGGGTGAGTCACCCACACAAAGGAAAAGGGCC
TTTCCGTCCTCAGCCGTCGCTTCATGTGACTCCACGGAGTACCGGGCGCCGTCCAGGCACCTCGATTAGT
TCTCGAGCTTTTGGAGTACGTCGTCTTTAGGTTGGGGGGAGGGGTTTTATGCGATGGAGTTTCCCCACAC
TGAGTGGGTGGAGACTGAAGTTAGGCCAGCTTGGCACTTGATGTAATTCTCCTTGGAATTTGCCCTTTTT
GAGTTTGGATCTTGGTTCATTCTCAAGCCTCAGACAGTGGTTCAAAGTTTTTTTCTTCCATTTCAGGTGT
CGTGACGTACGGCCACCATGACCGAGTACAAGCCCACGGTGCGCCTCGCCACCCGCGACGACGTCCCCAG
GGCCGTACGCACCCTCGCCGCCGCGTTCGCCGACTACCCCGCCACGCGCCACACCGTCGATCCGGACCGC
CACATCGAGCGGGTCACCGAGCTGCAAGAACTCTTCCTCACGCGCGTCGGGCTCGACATCGGCAAGGTGT
GGGTCGCGGACGACGGCGCCGCCGTGGCGGTCTGGACCACGCCGGAGAGCGTCGAAGCGGGGGCGGTGTT
CGCCGAGATCGGCCCGCGCATGGCCGAGTTGAGCGGTTCCCGGCTGGCCGCGCAGCAACAGATGGAAGGC
CTCCTGGCGCCGCACCGGCCCAAGGAGCCCGCGTGGTTCCTGGCCACCGTCGGAGTCTCGCCCGACCACC
AGGGCAAGGGTCTGGGCAGCGCCGTCGTGCTCCCCGGAGTGGAGGCGGCCGAGCGCGCCGGGGTGCCCGC
CTTCCTGGAGACCTCCGCGCCCCGCAACCTCCCCTTCTACGAGCGGCTCGGCTTCACCGTCACCGCCGAC
GTCGAGGTGCCCGAAGGACCGCGCACCTGGTGCATGACCCGCAAGCCCGGTGCCTGAACGCGTTAAGTCG
ACAATCAACCTCTGGATTACAAAATTTGTGAAAGATTGACTGGTATTCTTAACTATGTTGCTCCTTTTAC
GCTATGTGGATACGCTGCTTTAATGCCTTTGTATCATGCTATTGCTTCCCGTATGGCTTTCATTTTCTCC
TCCTTGTATAAATCCTGGTTGCTGTCTCTTTATGAGGAGTTGTGGCCCGTTGTCAGGCAACGTGGCGTGG
TGTGCACTGTGTTTGCTGACGCAACCCCCACTGGTTGGGGCATTGCCACCACCTGTCAGCTCCTTTCCGG
GACTTTCGCTTTCCCCCTCCCTATTGCCACGGCGGAACTCATCGCCGCCTGCCTTGCCCGCTGCTGGACA
GGGGCTCGGCTGTTGGGCACTGACAATTCCGTGGTGTTGTCGGGGAAATCATCGTCCTTTCCTTGGCTGC
TCGCCTGTGTTGCCACCTGGATTCTGCGCGGGACGTCCTTCTGCTACGTCCCTTCGGCCCTCAATCCAGC
GGACCTTCCTTCCCGCGGCCTGCTGCCGGCTCTGCGGCCTCTTCCGCGTCTTCGCCTTCGCCCTCAGACG
AGTCGGATCTCCCTTTGGGCCGCCTCCCCGCGTCGACTTTAAGACCAATGACTTACAAGGCAGCTGTAGA
TCTTAGCCACTTTTTAAAAGAAAAGGGGGGACTGGAAGGGCTAATTCACTCCCAACGAAGACAAGATCTG
CTTTTTGCTTGTACTGGGTCTCTCTGGTTAGACCAGATCTGAGCCTGGGAGCTCTCTGGCTAACTAGGGA
ACCCACTGCTTAAGCCTCAATAAAGCTTGCCTTGAGTGCTTCAAGTAGTGTGTGCCCGTCTGTTGTGTGA
CTCTGGTAACTAGAGATCCCTCAGACCCTTTTAGTCAGTGTGGAAAATCTCTAGCAGTACGTATAGTAGT
TCATGTCATCTTATTATTCAGTATTTATAACTTGCAAAGAAATGAATATCAGAGAGTGAGAGGAACTTGT
TTATTGCAGCTTATAATGGTTACAAATAAAGCAATAGCATCACAAATTTCACAAATAAAGCATTTTTTTC
ACTGCATTCTAGTTGTGGTTTGTCCAAACTCATCAATGTATCTTATCATGTCTGGCTCTAGCTATCCCGC
CCCTAACTCCGCCCATCCCGCCCCTAACTCCGCCCAGTTCCGCCCATTCTCCGCCCCATGGCTGACTAAT
TTTTTTTATTTATGCAGAGGCCGAGGCCGCCTCGGCCTCTGAGCTATTCCAGAAGTAGTGAGGAGGCTTT
TTTGGAGGCCTAGGGACGTACCCAATTCGCCCTATAGTGAGTCGTATTACGCGCGCTCACTGGCCGTCGT
TTTACAACGTCGTGACTGGGAAAACCCTGGCGTTACCCAACTTAATCGCCTTGCAGCACATCCCCCTTTC
GCCAGCTGGCGTAATAGCGAAGAGGCCCGCACCGATCGCCCTTCCCAACAGTTGCGCAGCCTGAATGGCG
AATGGG
[124 nt withheld, positions 3367-3490]
C
[91 nt withheld, positions 3492-3582]
A
[49 nt withheld, positions 3584-3632]
CCTTTGACGTTGGAGTCCACGTTCTTT
[37 nt withheld, positions 3660-3696]
ACCCTATCTCGGTCTATTCTTTTGATTTATAAGGGATTTTGCCGATTTCGGCCTATTGGTTAAAAAATGA
GCTGATTTAACAAAAATTTAACGCGAATTTTAACAAAATATTAACGCTTACAATTTAGGTGGCACTTTTC
GGGGAAATGTGCGCGGAACCCCTATTTGTTTATTTTTCTAAATACATTCAAATATGTATCCGCTCATGAG
ACAATAACCCTGATAAATGCTTCAATAATATTGAAAAAGGAAGAGTATGAGTATTCAACATTTCCGTGTC
GCCCTTATTCCCTTTTTTGCGGCATTTTGCCTTCCTGTTTTTGCTCACCCAGAAACGCTGGTGAAAGTAA
AAGATGCTGAAGATCAGTTGGGTGCACGAGTGGGTTACATCGAACTGGATCTCAACAGCGGTAAGATCCT
TGAGAGTTTTCGCCCCGAAGAACGTTTTCCAATGATGAGCACTTTTAAAGTTCTGCTATGTGGCGCGGTA
TTATCCCGTATTGACGCCGGGCAAGAGCAACTCGGTCGCCGCATACACTATTCTCAGAATGACTTGGTTG
AGTACTCACCAGTCACAGAAAAGCATCTTACGGATGGCATGACAGTAAGAGAATTATGCAGTGCTGCCAT
AACCATGAGTGATAACACTGCGGCCAACTTACTTCTGACAACGATCGGAGGACCGAAGGAGCTAACCGCT
TTTTTGCACAACATGGGGGATCATGTAACTCGCCTTGATCGTTGGGAACCGGAGCTGAATGAAGCCATAC
CAAACGACGAGCGTGACACCACGATGCCTGTAGCAATGGCAACAACGTTGCGCAAACTATTAACTGGCGA
ACTACTTACTCTAGCTTCCCGGCAACAATTAATAGACTGGATGGAGGCGGATAAAGTTGCAGGACCACTT
CTGCGCTCGGCCCTTCCGGCTGGCTGGTTTATTGCTGATAAATCTGGAGCCGGTGAGCGTGGGTCTCGCG
GTATCATTGCAGCACTGGGGCCAGATGGTAAGCCCTCCCGTATCGTAGTTATCTACACGACGGGGAGTCA
GGCAACTATGGATGAACGAAATAGACAGATCGCTGAGATAGGTGCCTCACTGATTAAGCATTGGTAACTG
TCAGACCAAGTTTACTCATATATACTTTAGATTGATTTAAAACTTCATTTTTAATTTAAAAGGATCTAGG
TGAAGATCCTTTTTGATAATCTCATGACCAAAATCCCTTAACGTGAGTTTTCGTTCCACTGAGCGTCAGA
CCCCGTAGAAAAGATCAAAGGATCTTCTTGAGATCCTTTTTTTCTGCGCGTAATCTGCTGCTTGCAAACA
AAAAAACCACCGCTACCAGCGGTGGTTTGTTTGCCGGATCAAGAGCTACCAACTCTTTTTCCGAAGGTAA
CTGGCTTCAGCAGAGCGCAGATACCAAATACTGTTCTTCTAGTGTAGCCGTAGTTAGGCCACCACTTCAA
GAACTCTGTAGCACCGCCTACATACCTCGCTCTGCTAATCCTGTTACCAGTGGCTGCTGCCAGTGGCGAT
AAGTCGTGTCTTACCGGGTTGGACTCAAGACGATAGTTACCGGATAAGGCGCAGCGGTCGGGCTGAACGG
GGGGTTCGTGCACACAGCCCAGCTTGGAGCGAACGACCTACACCGAACTGAGATACCTACAGCGTGAGCT
ATGAGAAAGCGCCACGCTTCCCGAAGGGAGAAAGGCGGACAGGTATCCGGTAAGCGGCAGGGTCGGAACA
GGAGAGCGCACGAGGGAGCTTCCAGGGGGAAACGCCTGGTATCTTTATAGTCCTGTCGGGTTTCGCCACC
TCTGACTTGAGCGTCGATTTTTGTGATGCTCGTCAGGGGGGCGGAGCCTATGGAAAAACGCCAGCAACGC
GGCCTTTTTACGGTTCCTGGCCTTTTGCTGGCCTTTTGCTCACATGTTCTTTCCTGCGTTATCCCCTGAT
TCTGTGGATAACCGTATTACCGCCTTTGAGTGAGCTGATACCGCTCGCCGCAGCCGAACGACCGAGCGCA
GCGAGTCAGTGAGCGAGGAAGCGGAAGAGCGCCCAATACGCAAACCGCCTCTCCCCGCGCGTTGGCCGAT
TCATTAATGCAGCTGGCACGACAGGTTTCCCGACTGGAAAGCGGGCAGTGAGCGCAACGCAATTAATGTG
AGTTAGCTCACTCATTAGGCACCCCAGGCTTTACACTTTATGCTTCCGGCTCGTATGTTGTGTGGAATTG
TGAGCGGATAACAATTTCACACAGGAAACAGCTATGACCATGATTACGCCAAGCGCGCAATTAACCCTCA
CTAAAGGGAACAAAAGCTGGAGCTGCAAGCTTAATGTAGTCTTATGCAATACTCTTGTAGTCTTGCAACA
TGGTAACGATGAGTTAGCAACATGCCTTACAAGGAGAGAAAAAGCACCGTGCATGCCGATTGGTGGAAGT
AAGGTGGTACGATCGTGCCTTATTAGGAAGGCAACAGACGGGTCTGACATGGATTGGACGAACCACTGAA
TTGCCGCATTGCAGAGATATTGTATTTAAGTGCCTAGCTCGATACATAAACGGGTCTCTCTGGTTAGACC
AGATCTGAGCCTGGGAGCTCTCTGGCTAACTAGGGAACCCACTGCTTAAGCCTCAATAAAGCTTGCCTTG
AGTGCTTCAAGTAGTGTGTGCCCGTCTGTTGTGTGACTCTGGTAACTAGAGATCCCTCAGACCCTTTTAG
TCAGTGTGGAAAATCTCTAGCAGTGGCGCCCGAACAGGGACTTGAAAGCGAAAGGGAAACCAGAGGAGCT
CTCTCGACGCAGGACTCGGCTTGCTGAAGCGCGCACGGCAAGAGGCGAGGGGCGGCGACTGGTGAGTACG
CCAAAAATTTTGACTAGCGGAGGCTAGAAGGAGAGAGATGGGTGCGAGAGCGTCAGTATTAAGCGGGGGA
GAATTAGATCGCGATGGGAAAAAATTCGGTTAAGGCCAGGGGGAAAGAAAAAATATAAATTAAAACATAT
AGTATGGGCAAGCAGGGAGCTAGAACGATTCGCAGTTAATCCTGGCCTGTTAGAAACATCAGAAGGCTGT
AGACAAATACTGGGACAGCTACAACCATCCCTTCAGACAGGATCAGAAGAACTTAGATCATTATATAATA
CAGTAGCAACCCTCTATTGTGTGCATCAAAGGATAGAGATAAAAGACACCAAGGAAGCTTTAGACAAGAT
AGAGGAAGAGCAAAACAAAAGTAAGACCACCGCACAGCAAGCGGCCGCTGATCTTCAGACCTGGAGGAGG
AGATATGAGGGACAATTGGAGAAGTGAATTATATAAATATAAAGTAGTAAAAATTGAACCATTAGGAGTA
GCACCCACCAAGGCAAAGAGAAGAGTGGTGCAGAGAGAAAAAAGAGCAGTGGGAATAGGAGCTTTGTTCC
TTGGGTTCTTGGGAGCAGCAGGAAGCACTATGGGCGCAGCGTCAATGACGCTGACGGTACAGGCCAGACA
ATTATTGTCTGGTATAGTGCAGCAGCAGAACAATTTGCTGAGGGCTATTGAGGCGCAACAGCATCTGTTG
CAACTCACAGTCTGGGGCATCAAGCAGCTCCAGGCAAGAATCCTGGCTGTGGAAAGATACCTAAAGGATC
AACAGCTCCTGGGGATTTGGGGTTGCTCTGGAAAACTCATTTGCACCACTGCTGTGCCTTGGAATGCTAG
TTGGAGTAATAAATCTCTGGAACAGATTTGGAATCACACGACCTGGATGGAGTGGGACAGAGAAATTAAC
AATTACACAAGCTTAATACACTCCTTAATTGAAGAATCGCAAAACCAGCAAGAAAAGAATGAACAAGAAT
TATTGGAATTAGATAAATGGGCAAGTTTGTGGAATTGGTTTAACATAACAAATTGGCTGTGGTATATAAA
ATTATTCATAATGATAGTAGGAGGCTTGGTAGGTTTAAGAATAGTTTTTGCTGTACTTTCTATAGTGAAT
AGAGTTAGGCAGGGATATTCACCATTATCGTTTCAGACCCACCTCCCAACCCCGAGGGGACCCAGAGAGG
GCCTATTTCCCATGATTCCTTCATATTTGCATATACGATACAAGGCTGTTAGAGAGATAATTAGAATTAA
TTTGACTGTAAACACAAAGATATTAGTACAAAATACGTGACGTAGAAAGTAATAATTTCTTGGGTAGTTT
GCAGTTTTAAAATTATGTTTTAAAATGGACTATCATATGCTTACCGTAACTTGAAAGTATTTCGATTTCT
TGGCTTTATATATCTTGTGGAAAGGACGAAACACCGAGCATTGTTCCAATATCCCGGTTTTAGAGCTAGA
AATAGCAAGTTAAAATAAGGCTAGTCCGTTATCAACTTGAAAAAGTGGCACCGAGTCGGTGCTTTTTTAA
GCTTGGCGTAACTAGATCTTGAGACAAATGGCAGTATTCATCCACAATTTTAAAAGAAAAGGGGGGATTG
GGGGGTACAGTGCAGGGGAAAGAATAGTAGACATAATAGCAACAGACATACAAACTAAAGAATTACAAAA
ACAAATTACAAAAATTCAAAATTTTCGGGTTTATTACAGGGACAGCAGAGATCCACTTTGGCGCCGGCTC
GAGGGGG
Features (pLannotate 1.2.2; 29 found; start..end, strand, type, name):
     14..80      +  CDS            small t antigen (fragment): SV40 (simian virus 40) small t antigen
    106..317     +  promoter       EF-1α core promoter: core promoter for human elongation factor EF-1α
    318..1256    +  intron         EF-1α intron A: intron upstream of the start codon of human EF-1α
   1278..1877    +  CDS            PuroR (fragment): puromycin N-acetyltransferase; pac from Streptomyces; confers resistance to puromycin
   1893..2481    +  misc_feature   WPRE: woodchuck hepatitis virus posttranscriptional regulatory element
   2532..2551    +  misc_feature   cPPT/CTS (fragment): central polypurine tract and central termination sequence of HIV-1
   2553..2786    +  LTR            3' LTR (ΔU3): self-inactivating 3' long terminal repeat (LTR) from HIV-1
   2864..2985    +  polyA_signal   SV40 poly(A) signal: SV40 polyadenylation signal
   3025..3160    +  rep_origin     SV40 ori: SV40 origin of replication
   3181..3199    -  promoter       T7 promoter: promoter for bacteriophage T7 RNA polymerase
   3207..3362    +  CDS            lacZα (fragment): LacZα fragment of β-galactosidase; lacZ fragment
   3367..3795    +  rep_origin     f1 ori (sequence partly withheld): f1 bacteriophage origin of replication; arrow indicates direction of (+) strand synthesis
   3848..3952    +  promoter       AmpR promoter: bla
   3953..4813    +  CDS            AmpR: β-lactamase; bla; confers resistance to ampicillin, carbenicillin, and related antibiotics
   4984..5572    +  rep_origin     ori: high-copy-number ColE1/pMB1/pBR322/pUC origin of replication
   5755..5847    +  CDS            lacI (fragment): lac repressor; lacI; The lac repressor binds to the lac operator to inhibit transcription in E. coli. This inhibition can be relieved by adding lactose or isopropyl-β-D-thiogalactopyranoside (IPTG).
   5860..5881    +  protein_bind   CAP binding site: CAP binding activates transcription in the presence of cAMP. E. coli catabolite activator protein
   5896..5926    +  promoter       lac promoter: promoter for the E. coli lac operon
   5934..5950    +  protein_bind   lac operator: The lac repressor binds to the lac operator to inhibit transcription in E. coli. This inhibition can be relieved by adding lactose or isopropyl-β-D-thiogalactopyranoside (IPTG). lac repressor encoded by lacI
   5995..6013    +  promoter       T3 promoter: promoter for bacteriophage T3 RNA polymerase
   6041..6267    +  promoter       RSV promoter: Rous sarcoma virus enhancer/promoter
   6268..6448    +  LTR            5' LTR (truncated): truncated 5' long terminal repeat (LTR) from HIV-1
   6495..6620    +  misc_feature   HIV-1 Ψ: packaging signal of human immunodeficiency virus type 1
   6604..6967    +  CDS            HIV-1 gag (fragment): gag protein from human immunodeficiency virus 1; gag
   7113..7346    +  misc_feature   RRE: The Rev response element (RRE) of HIV-1 allows for Rev-dependent mRNA export from the nucleus to the cytoplasm.
   7723..7749    +  CDS            Rev (fragment): human immunodeficiency virus 1 (HIV-1) Rev protein; rev; enhances nuclear export of unspliced and incompletely spliced viral mRNAs
   7753..7993    +  promoter       U6 promoter: RNA polymerase III promoter for human U6 snRNA
   8023..8098    +  misc_RNA       gRNA scaffold: guide RNA scaffold for the Streptococcus pyogenes CRISPR/Cas9 system
   8154..8271    +  misc_feature   cPPT/CTS: central polypurine tract and central termination sequence of HIV-1
