[The description below was written by a language model from this plasmid's Addgene catalogue record and pLannotate feature annotations shown in this document.]
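Description:
RP2 gRNA (BRDN0001145706) is a third-generation lentiviral CRISPR guide plasmid built on the lentiGuide-Puro backbone and designed to target the human RP2 gene, with the guide designed against its reference transcript. The assembled sequence is 8,323 nt. In bacteria it is maintained at high copy from a ColE1/pUC-type origin and selected with ampicillin through the β-lactamase gene. An f1 origin, an SV40 origin and remnants of lac and phage promoter elements are also carried over from the backbone.

The lentiviral transfer cassette begins with an RSV promoter fused to a truncated HIV-1 5' LTR, which drives genomic RNA production in packaging cells independently of Tat. This is followed by the Ψ packaging signal, a partial gag sequence and the Rev response element for Rev-dependent nuclear export. Downstream, a human U6 RNA polymerase III promoter expresses the RP2-specific spacer joined to the Streptococcus pyogenes Cas9 guide RNA scaffold. A cPPT/CTS element, which aids nuclear import of the viral genome, lies after the scaffold. A second expression unit uses the EF-1α core promoter with its intron A to drive puromycin N-acetyltransferase, allowing selection of transduced mammalian cells, and a WPRE enhances transcript expression. The cassette ends in a self-inactivating ΔU3 3' LTR, followed by an SV40 polyadenylation signal.

The plasmid does not encode Cas9, so it is intended for use alongside a separate Cas9 lentivector or in cells that already express Cas9. It corresponds to a guide in a human kinome gRNA collection developed under optimized sgRNA design rules, and it is suited to knocking out RP2 in human cells.
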