Addgene plasmid #76285: RP2 gRNA (BRDN0001145706)
Purpose: 3rd generation lentiviral gRNA plasmid targeting human RP2
Depositing lab: John Doench & David Root. Depositing organization: Broad Institute. Publication: Optimized sgRNA design to maximize activity and minimize off-target effects of CRISPR-Cas9. Doench JG, Fusi N, Sullender M, Hegde M, Vaimberg EW, Donovan KF, Smith I, Tothova Z, Wilen C, Orchard R, Virgin HW, Listgarten J, Root DE. Nat Biotechnol. 2016 Jan 18. doi: 10.1038/nbt.3437. PubMed 26780180.
Backbone
  Vector backbone: lentiGuide-Puro
  Backbone manufacturer: Zhang Lab (Addgene plasmid # 52963)
  Vector type: Mammalian Expression, Lentiviral, CRISPR
  Selectable markers: Puromycin
Growth in bacteria
  Bacterial resistance: Ampicillin, 100 μg/mL
  Growth temperature: 37°C
  Growth strain: DH5alpha
  Copy number: High Copy
Gene/Insert
  Gene/Insert name: RP2 (alt names: RP2; NM_006915.2)
  gRNA/shRNA sequence: AGCATTGTTCCAATATCCCG
  Species: H. sapiens (human)
  Entrez Gene: RP2 (a.k.a. DELXp11.3, NM23-H10, NME10, TBCCD2, XRP2); NUDT19 (a.k.a. RP2)
  Promoter: hU6
  Cloning method: Unknown
  Sequencing primers: 5′ U6-F; 3′ pS2-R
Terms and licenses: Academic/Nonprofit Terms; Industry Terms: Not Available to Industry
Depositor comments: The gRNA was designed to target the following Genbank reference sequence(s): NM_006915.2. Note that this plasmid does NOT contain Cas9. It should be used in conjunction with lentiCas9-Blast (Addgene #52962) or otherwise with cell lines already expressing Cas9. Browse the full kinome gRNA library at http://www.addgene.org/pooled-library/broadgpp-human-kinome/ or visit http://www.broadinstitute.org/rnai/public/ for detailed protocols and information.
How to cite: RP2 gRNA (BRDN0001145706) was a gift from John Doench & David Root (Addgene plasmid # 76285 ; http://n2t.net/addgene:76285 ; RRID:Addgene_76285)
