>Addgene plasmid #76285 | RP2 gRNA (BRDN0001145706) | depositor partial sequence | sequence record 143745 | Target Sequence
AGCATTGTTCCAATATCCCG
