>Addgene plasmid #76285 | RP2 gRNA (BRDN0001145706) | addgene partial sequence | sequence record 185545 | hU6-F
GTAGAAAGTAATAATTTCTTGGGTAGTTTGCAGTTTTAAAATTATGTTTTAAAATGGACTATCATATGCT
TACCGTAACTTGAAAGTATTTCGATTTCTTGGCTTTATATATCTTGTGGAAAGGACGAAACACCGAGCAT
TGTTCCAATATCCCGGTTTTAGAGCTAGAAATAGCAAGTTAAAATAAGGCTAGTCCGTTATCAACTTGAA
AAAGTGGCACCGAGTCGGTGCTTTTTTAAGCTTGGCGTAACTAGATCTTGAGACAAATGGCAGTATTCAT
CCACAATTTTAAAAGAAAAGGGGGGATTGGGGGGTACAGTGCAGGGGAAAGAATAGTAGACATAATAGCA
ACAGACATACAAACTAAAGAATTACAAAAACAAATTACAAAAATTCAAAATTTTCGGGTTTATTACAGGG
ACAGCAGAGATCCACTTTGGCGCCGGCTCGAGGGGGCCCGGGTGCAAAGATGGATAAAGTTTTAAACAGA
GAGGAATCTTTGCAGCTAATGGACCTTCTAGGTCTTGAAAGGAGTGGGAATTGGCTCCGGTGCCCGTCAG
TGGGCAGAGC
